Addgene plasmid #48023: pICH49255
Purpose: (Empty Backbone)
Depositing lab: Sylvestre Marillonnet. Depositing organization: Leibniz Institute of Plant Biochemistry (IPB). Publication: A modular cloning system for standardized assembly of multigene constructs. Weber E, Engler C, Gruetzner R, Werner S, Marillonnet S. PLoS One. 2011 Feb 18;6(2):e16765. doi: 10.1371/journal.pone.0016765. PubMed 21364738.
Backbone
  Vector backbone: derived from pBIN19 and pUC19
  Backbone manufacturer: self-made
  Backbone size (bp): 4349
  Vector type: Unspecified
  Selectable markers: LacZ alpha
Growth in bacteria
  Bacterial resistance: Ampicillin, 100 μg/mL
  Growth temperature: 37°C
  Growth strain: DH10B
  Copy number: High Copy
Gene/Insert
  Gene/Insert name: None
Terms and licenses: Academic/Nonprofit Terms; Industry Terms: Not Available to Industry
Depositor comments: level 2 end linker
How to cite: pICH49255 was a gift from Sylvestre Marillonnet (Addgene plasmid # 48023 ; http://n2t.net/addgene:48023 ; RRID:Addgene_48023)
