[The description below was written by a language model from this plasmid's Addgene catalogue record and pLannotate feature annotations shown in this document.]
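Description:
pICH49255 is an empty-backbone plasmid from a modular cloning (MoClo) system for standardized assembly of multigene constructs. The depositor describes it as a "level 2 end linker". In this type of hierarchical assembly scheme, an end linker generally closes the gap between the last module of a multigene assembly and the destination vector. The record gives no further detail on its overhangs or on which type IIS enzyme sites it uses. The backbone is self-made, derived from pBIN19 and pUC19. The catalogue lists it as 4349 bp, whereas the annotated full sequence is 4,945 nt; the record does not explain this difference.

The feature table shows a hybrid replication arrangement. A high-copy ColE1/pUC origin supports propagation in E. coli, consistent with the high copy number noted. An incP oriV together with the trfA replication initiator gene provides the broad-host-range replicon inherited from pBIN19-type binary vectors, which normally allows maintenance in Agrobacterium. Selection is by ampicillin through a β-lactamase gene under its own promoter. Small fragments of TetR, lacI and the pBR322 bom region appear to be remnants of the parental plasmids.

Nopaline-type left and right T-DNA border repeats are present. In the circular map they flank a short region containing a lacZα cassette, which comprises a CAP binding site, lac promoter, lac operator, pUC18/19 multiple cloning site and a lacZα fragment. The cassette is listed as the selectable marker and presumably serves for blue/white colour screening of assemblies. No insert or plant expression cassette is recorded.
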