Features (pLannotate 1.2.2; 15 found; start..end, strand, type, name):
     22..46      +  misc_feature   RB T-DNA repeat: right border repeat from nopaline C58 T-DNA
    158..178     -  CDS            TetR (fragment): tetracycline resistance regulatory protein; tetR
    205..1350    -  CDS            trfA: TRFA_ECOLX - Experimental evidence at protein level: Swiss-Prot protein existence level 1. Also involved in plasmid copy number control, promoting intermolecular coupling of protein bound iterons at oriV, which inhibits replication initiation. From Escherichia coli.
   1686..2274    -  rep_origin     ori: high-copy-number ColE1/pMB1/pBR322/pUC origin of replication
   2445..3305    -  CDS            AmpR: β-lactamase; bla; confers resistance to ampicillin, carbenicillin, and related antibiotics
   3306..3410    -  promoter       AmpR promoter: bla
   3497..4128    -  rep_origin     oriV: incP origin of replication
   4220..4244    +  misc_feature   LB T-DNA repeat: left border repeat from nopaline C58 T-DNA
   4344..4386    +  CDS            lacI (fragment): lac repressor; lacI; The lac repressor binds to the lac operator to inhibit transcription in E. coli. This inhibition can be relieved by adding lactose or isopropyl-β-D-thiogalactopyranoside (IPTG).
   4399..4420    +  protein_bind   CAP binding site: CAP binding activates transcription in the presence of cAMP. E. coli catabolite activator protein
   4435..4465    +  promoter       lac promoter: promoter for the E. coli lac operon
   4473..4489    +  protein_bind   lac operator: The lac repressor binds to the lac operator to inhibit transcription in E. coli. This inhibition can be relieved by adding lactose or isopropyl-β-D-thiogalactopyranoside (IPTG). lac repressor encoded by lacI
   4526..4582    -  misc_feature   MCS: pUC18/19 multiple cloning site
   4579..4736    +  CDS            lacZα (fragment): LacZα fragment of β-galactosidase; lacZ fragment
   4742..4841    -  misc_feature   bom (fragment): basis of mobility region from pBR322
>Addgene plasmid #48023 | pICH49255 | depositor full sequence | sequence record 69023 | Full Sequence
GTGGTTTAAACTATCAGTGTTTGACAGGATATATTGGCGGGTAAACCTAAGAGAAAAGAGCGTTTATTAG
AATAATCGGATATTTAAAAGGGCGTGAAAAGGTTTATCCGTTCGTCCATTTGTATGTGCATGCCAACCAC
AGGGTTCCCCAGATCAGGCGCTGGCTGCTGAACCCCCAGCCGGAACTGACCCCACAAGGCCCTAGCGTTT
GCAATGCACCAGGTCATCATTGACCCAGGCGTGTTCCACCAGGCCGCTGCCTCGCAACTCTTCGCAGGCT
TCGCCGACCTGCTCGCGCCACTTCTTCACGCGGGTGGAATCCGATCCGCACATGAGGCGGAAGGTTTCCA
GCTTGAGCGGGTACGGCTCCCGGTGCGAGCTGAAATAGTCGAACATCCGTCGGGCCGTCGGCGACAGCTT
GCGGTACTTCTCCCATATGAATTTCGTGTAGTGGTCGCCAGCAAACAGCACGACGATTTCCTCGTCGATC
AGGACCTGGCAACGGGACGTTTTCTTGCCACGGTCCAGGACGCGGAAGCGGTGCAGCAGCGACACCGATT
CCAGGTGCCCAACGCGGTCGGACGTGAAGCCCATCGCCGTCGCCTGTAGGCGCGACAGGCATTCCTCGGC
CTTCGTGTAATACCGGCCATTGATCGACCAGCCCAGGTCCTGGCAAAGCTCGTAGAACGTGAAGGTGATC
GGCTCGCCGATAGGGGTGCGCTTCGCGTACTCCAACACCTGCTGCCACACCAGTTCGTCATCGTCGGCCC
GCAGCTCGACGCCGGTGTAGGTGATCTTCACGTCCTTGTTGACGTGGAAAATGACCTTGTTTTGCAGCGC
CTCGCGCGGGATTTTCTTGTTGCGCGTGGTGAACAGGGCAGAGCGGGCCGTGTCGTTTGGCATCGCTCGC
ATCGTGTCCGGCCACGGCGCAATATCGAACAAGGAAAGCTGCATTTCCTTGATCTGCTGCTTCGTGTGTT
TCAGCAACGCGGCCTGCTTGGCCTCGCTGACCTGTTTTGCCAGGTCCTCGCCGGCGGTTTTTCGCTTCTT
GGTCGTCATAGTTCCTCGCGTGTCGATGGTCATCGACTTCGCCAAACCTGCCGCCTCCTGTTCAAGACGA
CGCGAACGCTCCACGGCGGCCGATGGCGCGGGCAGGGCAGGGGGAGCCAGTTGCACGCTGTCGCGCTCGA
TCTTGGCCGTAGCTTGCTGGACCATCGAGCCGACGGACTGGAAGGTTTCGCGGGGCGCACGCATGACGGT
GCGGCTTGCGATGGTTTCGGCATCCTCGGCGGAAAACCCCGCGTCGATCAGTTCTTGCCTGTATGCCTTC
CGGTCAAACGTCCGATTCATTCACCCTCCTTGCGGGATTGCCCCGACTCACGCCGGGGCAATGTGCCCTT
ATTCCTGATTTGACCCGCCTGGTGCCTTGGTGTCCAGATAATCCACCTTATCGGCAATGAAGTCGGTCCC
GTAGACCGTCTGGCCGTCCTTCTCGTACTTGGTATTCCGAATCTTGCCCTGCACGAATACCAGCGACCCC
TTGCCCAAATACTTGCCGTGGGCCTCGGCCTGAGAGCCAAAACACTTGATGCGGAAGAAGTCGGTGCGCT
CCTGCTTGTCGCCGGCATCGTTGCGCCACATCTAGGATCTGCCAGGAACCGTAAAAAGGCCGCGTTGCTG
GCGTTTTTCCATAGGCTCCGCCCCCCTGACGAGCATCACAAAAATCGACGCTCAAGTCAGAGGTGGCGAA
ACCCGACAGGACTATAAAGATACCAGGCGTTTCCCCCTGGAAGCTCCCTCGTGCGCTCTCCTGTTCCGAC
CCTGCCGCTTACCGGATACCTGTCCGCCTTTCTCCCTTCGGGAAGCGTGGCGCTTTCTCATAGCTCACGC
TGTAGGTATCTCAGTTCGGTGTAGGTCGTTCGCTCCAAGCTGGGCTGTGTGCACGAACCCCCCGTTCAGC
CCGACCGCTGCGCCTTATCCGGTAACTATCGTCTTGAGTCCAACCCGGTAAGACACGACTTATCGCCACT
GGCAGCAGCCACTGGTAACAGGATTAGCAGAGCGAGGTATGTAGGCGGTGCTACAGAGTTCTTGAAGTGG
TGGCCTAACTACGGCTACACTAGAAGGACAGTATTTGGTATCTGCGCTCTGCTGAAGCCAGTTACCTTCG
GAAAAAGAGTTGGTAGCTCTTGATCCGGCAAACAAACCACCGCTGGTAGCGGTGGTTTTTTTGTTTGCAA
GCAGCAGATTACGCGCAGAAAAAAAGGATCTCAAGAAGATCCTTTGATCTTTTCTACGGGGTCTGACGCT
CAGTGGAACGAAAACTCACGTTAAGGGATTTTGGTCATGAGATTATCAAAAAGGATCTTCACCTAGATCC
TTTTAAATTAAAAATGAAGTTTTAAATCAATCTAAAGTATATATGAGTAAACTTGGTCTGACAGTTACCA
ATGCTTAATCAGTGAGGCACCTATCTCAGCGATCTGTCTATTTCGTTCATCCATAGTTGCCTGACTCCCC
GTCGTGTAGATAACTACGATACGGGAGGGCTTACCATCTGGCCCCAGTGCTGCAATGATACCGCGAGAAC
CACGCTCACCGGCTCCAGATTTATCAGCAATAAACCAGCCAGCCGGAAGGGCCGAGCGCAGAAGTGGTCC
TGCAACTTTATCCGCCTCCATCCAGTCTATTAATTGTTGCCGGGAAGCTAGAGTAAGTAGTTCGCCAGTT
AATAGTTTGCGCAACGTTGTTGCCATTGCTACAGGCATCGTGGTGTCACGCTCGTCGTTTGGTATGGCTT
CATTCAGCTCCGGTTCCCAACGATCAAGGCGAGTTACATGATCCCCCATGTTGTGCAAAAAAGCGGTTAG
CTCCTTCGGTCCTCCGATCGTTGTCAGAAGTAAGTTGGCCGCAGTGTTATCACTCATGGTTATGGCAGCA
CTGCATAATTCTCTTACTGTCATGCCATCCGTAAGATGCTTTTCTGTGACTGGTGAGTACTCAACCAAGT
CATTCTGAGAATAGTGTATGCGGCGACCGAGTTGCTCTTGCCCGGCGTCAATACGGGATAATACCGCGCC
ACATAGCAGAACTTTAAAAGTGCTCATCATTGGAAAACGTTCTTCGGGGCGAAAACTCTCAAGGATCTTA
CCGCTGTTGAGATCCAGTTCGATGTAACCCACTCGTGCACCCAACTGATCTTCAGCATCTTTTACTTTCA
CCAGCGTTTCTGGGTGAGCAAAAACAGGAAGGCAAAATGCCGCAAAAAAGGGAATAAGGGCGACACGGAA
ATGTTGAATACTCATACTCTTCCTTTTTCAATATTATTGAAGCATTTATCAGGGTTATTGTCTCATGAGC
GGATACATATTTGAATGTATTTAGAAAAATAAACAAATAGGGGTTCCGCGCACGAATTGGCCAGCGCTGC
CATTTTTGGGGTGAGGCCGTTCGCGGCCGAGGGGCGCAGCCCCTGGGGGGATGGGAGGCCCGCGTTAGCG
GGCCGGGAGGGTTCGAGAAGGGGGGGCACCCCCCTTCGGCGTGCGCGGTCACGCGCACAGGGCGCAGCCC
TGGTTAAAAACAAGGTTTATAAATATTGGTTTAAAAGCAGGTTAAAAGACAGGTTAGCGGTGGCCGAAAA
ACGGGCGGAAACCCTTGCAAATGCTGGATTTTCTGCCTGTGGACAGCCCCTCAAATGTCAATAGGTGCGC
CCCTCATCTGTCAGCACTCTGCCCCTCAAGTGTCAAGGATCGCGCCCCTCATCTGTCAGTAGTCGCGCCC
CTCAAGTGTCAATACCGCAGGGCACTTATCCCCAGGCTTGTCCACATCATCTGTGGGAAACTCGCGTAAA
ATCAGGCGTTTTCGCCGATTTGCGAGGCTGGCCAGCTCCACGTCGCCGGCCGAAATCGAGCCTGCCCCTC
ATCTGTCAACGCCGCGCCGGGTGAGTCGGCCCCTCAAGTGTCAACGTCCGCCCCTCATCTGTCAGTGAGG
GCCAAGTTTTCCGCGAGGTATCCACAACGCCGGCGGCCGCGGTGTCTCGCACACGGCTTCGACGGCGTTT
CTGGCGCGTTTGCAGGGCCATAGACGGCCGCCAGCCCAGCGGCGAGGGCAACCAGCCCGGTGAGCGTCGC
AAAGGAGATCCTGATCTGACTGATGGGCTGCCTGTATCGAGTGGTGATTTTGTGCCGAGCTGCCGGTCGG
GGAGCTGTTGGCTGGCTGGTGGCAGGATATATTGTGGTGTAAACAAATTGACGCTTAGACAACTTAATAA
CACATTGCGGACGTTTTTAATGTACTGGGGTGGATGCAGTGGGCCCCACTCTGTGAAGACAAGCAATGAG
ACCGCAGCTGGCACGACAGGTTTCCCGACTGGAAAGCGGGCAGTGAGCGCAACGCAATTAATGTGAGTTA
GCTCACTCATTAGGCACCCCAGGCTTTACACTTTATGCTTCCGGCTCGTATGTTGTGTGGAATTGTGAGC
GGATAACAATTTCACACAGGAAACAGCTATGACCATGATTACGCCAAGCTTGCATGCCTGCAGGTCGACT
CTAGAGGATCCCCGGGTACCGAGCTCGAATTCACTGGCCGTCGTTTTACAACGTCGTGACTGGGAAAACC
CTGGCGTTACCCAACTTAATCGCCTTGCAGCACATCCCCCTTTCGCCAGCTGGCGTAATAGCGAAGAGGC
CCGCACCGATCGCCCTTCCCAACAGTTGCGCAGCCTGAATGGCGAATGGCGCCTGATGCGGTATTTTCTC
CTTACGCATCTGTGCGGTATTTCACACCGCATATGGTGCACTCTCAGTACAATCTGCTCTGATGCCGCAT
AGTTAAGCCAGCCCCGACACCCGCCAACACCCGCTGACGCGCCCTGACGGGCTTGTCTGCTCCCGGCATC
CGCTTACAGACAAGCTGTGACGGTCTCAGGGATTGTCTTCACGAA
