>Addgene plasmid #48023 | pICH49255 | addgene partial sequence | sequence record 75159 | RB-F1 5'-ggataaaccttttcacgccc-3'
TTCTAATAAACGCTCTTTTCTCTTAGGTTTACCCGCCAATATATCCTGTCAAACACTGATAGTTTAAACC
ACTTCGTGAAGACAATCCCTGAGACCGTCACAGCTTGTCTGTAAGCGGATGCCGGGAGCAGACAAGCCCG
TCAGGGCGCGTCAGCGGGTGTTGGCGGGTGTCGGGGCTGGCTTAACTATGCGGCATCAGAGCAGATTGTA
CTGAGAGTGCACCATATGCGGTGTGAAATACCGCACAGATGCGTAAGGAGAAAATACCGCATCAGGCGCC
ATTCGCCATTCAGGCTGCGCAACTGTTGGGAAGGGCGATCGGTGCGGGCCTCTTCGCTATTACGCCAGCT
GGCGAAAGGGGGATGTGCTGCAAGGCGATTAAGTTGGGTAACGCCAGGGTTTTCCCAGTCACGACGTTGT
AAAACGACGGCCAGTGAATTCGAGCTCGGTACCCGGGGATCCTCTAGAGTCGACCTGCAGGCATGCAAGC
TTGGCGTAATCATGGTCATAGCTGTTTCCTGTGTGAAATTGTTATCCGCTCACAATTCCACACAACATAC
GAGCCGGAAGCATAAAGTGTAAAGCCTGGGGTGCCTAATGAGTGAGCTAACTCACATTAATTGCGTTGCG
CTCACTGCCCGCTTTCCAGTCGGGAAACCTGTCGTGCCAGCTGCGGTCTCATTGCTTGTCTTCACAGAGT
GGGGCCCACTGCATCCACCCCAGTACATTAAAAACGTCCGCAATGTGTTATTAAGTTGTCTAAGCGTCAA
TTTGTTTACACCACAATATATCCTGCCACCAGCCAGCCAACAGCTCCCCGAC
